>Addgene plasmid #247571 | pHR_PGK_ GRM3 13144 VLVH synNotch | addgene full sequence | sequence record 491671 | Addgene NGS Result
AAAGAATAGTAGACATAATAGCAACAGACATACAAACTAAAGAATTACAAAAACAAATTACAAAAATTCA
AAATTTTCGGGTTTATTACAGGGACAGCAGAGATCCAGTTTGGATCGATAAGCTTGATATCGAATTGGGT
AGGGGAGGCGCTTTTCCCAAGGCAGTCTGGAGCATGCGCTTTAGCAGCCCCGCTGGGCACTTGGCGCTAC
ACAAGTGGCCTCTGGCCTCGCACACATTCCACATCCACCGGTAGGCGCCAACCGGCTCCGTTCTTTGGTG
GCCCCTTCGCGCCACCTTCTACTCCTCCCCTAGTCAGGAAGTTCCCCCCCGCCCCGCAGCTCGCGTCGTG
CAGGACGTGACAAATGGAAGTAGCACGTCTCACTAGTCTCGTGCAGATGGACAGCACCGCTGAGCAATGG
AAGCGGGTAGGCCTTTGGGGCAGCGGCCAATAGCAGCTTTGCTCCTTCGCTTTCTGGGCTCAGAGGCTGG
GAAGGGGTGGGTCCGGGGGCGGGCTCAGGGGCGGGCTCAGGGGCGGGGCGGGCGCCCGAAGGTCCTCCGG
AGGCCCGGCATTCTGCACGCTTCAAAAGCGCACGTCTGCCGCGCTGTTCTCCTCTTCCTCATCTCCGGGC
CTTTCGAATTCTCACGCGTCAAGTGGAGCAAGGCAGGTGGACAGTGGATCGCCGCCACCATGGCGTTGCC
CGTGACGGCACTGTTGCTCCCACTCGCGCTGCTGCTGCACGCTGCAAGGCCTGAACAAAAACTTATCAGC
GAAGAGGATCTGGATATCCAGATGACCCAGTCCCCGAGCTCCCTGTCCGCCTCTGTGGGCGATAGGGTCA
CCATCACCTGCCGTGCCAGTCAGTCCGTGTCCAGCGCTGTAGCCTGGTATCAACAGAAACCAGGAAAAGC
TCCGAAGCTTCTGATTTACTCGGCATCCGATCTCTACTCTGGAGTCCCTTCTCGCTTCTCTGGTAGCCGT
TCCGGGACGGATTTCACTCTGACCATCAGCAGTCTGCAGCCGGAAGACTTCGCAACTTATTACTGTCAGC
AATCTTCTTATTCTCTGATCACGTTCGGACAGGGTACCAAGGTGGAGATCAAAGGTACTACTGCCGCTAG
TGGTAGTAGTGGTGGCAGTAGCAGTGGTGCCGAGGTTCAGCTGGTGGAGTCTGGCGGTGGCCTGGTGCAG
CCAGGGGGCTCACTCCGTTTGTCCTGTGCAGCTTCTGGCTTCGATATCAGTAGTTATTCGATGCACTGGG
TGCGTCAGGCCCCGGGTAAGGGCCTGGAATGGGTTGCACGTATTTACTCTTCTGGAGGCACTACTGCTTA
TGCCGATAGCGTCAAGGGCCGTTTCACTATAAGCGCAGACACATCCAAAAACACAGCCTACCTACAAATG
AACAGCTTAAGAGCTGAGGACACTGCCGTCTATTATTGTGCTCGCGGTCATTGGTTCTTCCATTACTCTT
ACTACTTCTACTTCCCGCGTTACTACGGTTTGGACTACTGGGGTCAAGGAACCCTGGTCACCGTCTCCTC
GATCCTGGACTACAGCTTCACAGGTGGCGCTGGGCGCGACATTCCCCCACCGCAGATTGAGGAGGCCTGT
GAGCTGCCTGAGTGCCAGGTGGATGCAGGCAATAAGGTCTGCAACCTGCAGTGTAATAATCACGCATGTG
GCTGGGATGGTGGCGACTGCTCCCTCAACTTCAATGACCCCTGGAAGAACTGCACGCAGTCTCTACAGTG
CTGGAAGTATTTTAGCGACGGCCACTGTGACAGCCAGTGCAACTCGGCCGGCTGCCTCTTTGATGGCTTC
GACTGCCAGCTCACCGAGGGACAGTGCAACCCCCTGTATGACCAGTACTGCAAGGACCACTTCAGTGATG
GCCACTGCGACCAGGGCTGTAACAGTGCCGAATGTGAGTGGGATGGCCTAGACTGTGCTGAGCATGTACC
CGAGCGGCTGGCAGCCGGCACCCTGGTGCTGGTGGTGCTGCTTCCACCCGACCAGCTACGGAACAACTCC
TTCCACTTTCTGCGGGAGCTCAGCCACGTGCTGCACACCAACGTGGTCTTCAAGCGTGATGCGCAAGGCC
AGCAGATGATCTTCCCGTACTATGGCCACGAGGAAGAGCTGCGCAAGCACCCAATCAAGCGCTCTACAGT
GGGTTGGGCCACCTCTTCACTGCTTCCTGGTACCAGTGGTGGGCGCCAGCGCAGGGAGCTGGACCCCATG
GACATCCGTGGCTCCATTGTCTACCTGGAGATCGACAACCGGCAATGTGTGCAGTCATCCTCGCAGTGCT
TCCAGAGTGCCACCGATGTGGCTGCCTTCCTAGGTGCTCTTGCGTCACTTGGCAGCCTCAATATTCCTTA
CAAGATTGAGGCCGTGAAGAGTGAGCCGGTGGAGCCTCCGCTGCCCTCGCAGCTGCACCTCATGTACGTG
GCAGCGGCCGCCTTCGTGCTCCTGTTCTTTGTGGGCTGTGGGGTGCTGCTGTCCCGCAAGCGCCGGCGGA
TGAAGCTGCTGAGCAGCATCGAGCAGGCCTGTGACATCTGCCGGCTGAAGAAACTGAAGTGCAGCAAAGA
AAAGCCCAAGTGCGCCAAGTGCCTGAAGAACAACTGGGAGTGCCGGTACAGCCCCAAGACCAAGAGAAGC
CCCCTGACCAGAGCCCACCTGACCGAGGTGGAAAGCCGGCTGGAAAGACTGGAACAGCTGTTTCTGCTGA
TCTTCCCACGCGAGGACCTGGACATGATCCTGAAGATGGACAGCCTGCAGGACATCAAGGCCCTGCTGAC
CGGCCTGTTCGTGCAGGACAACGTGAACAAGGACGCCGTGACCGACAGACTGGCCAGCGTGGAAACCGAC
ATGCCCCTGACCCTGCGGCAGCACAGAATCAGCGCCACCAGCAGCAGCGAGGAAAGCAGCAACAAGGGCC
AGCGGCAGCTGACAGTGTCTGCTGCTGCAGGCGGAAGCGGAGGCTCTGGCGGATCTGATGCCCTGGACGA
CTTCGACCTGGATATGCTGGGCAGCGACGCCCTGGATGATTTTGATCTGGACATGCTGGGATCTGACGCT
CTGGACGATTTCGATCTCGACATGTTGGGATCAGATGCACTGGATGACTTTGACCTGGACATGCTCGGAT
CATGAGATCCTTGACTTGCGGCCGCAACTCCCACCTGCAACATGCGTGACTGACTGAGGCCGCGACTCTA
GAGTCGACCTGCAGGCATGCAAGCTTGATATCAAGCTTATCGATAATCAACCTCTGGATTACAAAATTTG
TGAAAGATTGACTGGTATTCTTAACTATGTTGCTCCTTTTACGCTATGTGGATACGCTGCTTTAATGCCT
TTGTATCATGCTATTGCTTCCCGTATGGCTTTCATTTTCTCCTCCTTGTATAAATCCTGGTTGCTGTCTC
TTTATGAGGAGTTGTGGCCCGTTGTCAGGCAACGTGGCGTGGTGTGCACTGTGTTTGCTGACGCAACCCC
CACTGGTTGGGGCATTGCCACCACCTGTCAGCTCCTTTCCGGGACTTTCGCTTTCCCCCTCCCTATTGCC
ACGGCGGAACTCATCGCCGCCTGCCTTGCCCGCTGCTGGACAGGGGCTCGGCTGTTGGGCACTGACAATT
CCGTGGTGTTGTCGGGGAAATCATCGTCCTTTCCTTGGCTGCTCGCCTGTGTTGCCACCTGGATTCTGCG
CGGGACGTCCTTCTGCTACGTCCCTTCGGCCCTCAATCCAGCGGACCTTCCTTCCCGCGGCCTGCTGCCG
GCTCTGCGGCCTCTTCCGCGTCTTCGCCTTCGCCCTCAGACGAGTCGGATCTCCCTTTGGGCCGCCTCCC
CGCATCGATACCGTCGACCTCGAGGGAATTAATTCGAGCTCGGTACCTTTAAGACCAATGACTTACAAGG
CAGCTGTAGATCTTAGCCACTTTTTAAAAGAAAAGGGGGGACTGGAAGGGCTAATTCACTCCCAACGAAG
ACAAGATCTGCTTTTTGCTTGTACTGGGTCTCTCTGGTTAGACCAGATCTGAGCCTGGGAGCTCTCTGGC
TAACTAGGGAACCCACTGCTTAAGCCTCAATAAAGCTTGCCTTGAGTGCTTCAAGTAGTGTGTGCCCGTC
TGTTGTGTGACTCTGGTAACTAGAGATCCCTCAGACCCTTTTAGTCAGTGTGGAAAATCTCTAGCAGCAT
CTAGAATTAATTCCGTGTATTCTATAGTGTCACCTAAATCGTATGTGTATGATACATAAGGTTATGTATT
AATTGTAGCCGCGTTCTAACGACAATATGTACAAGCCTAATTGTGTAGCATCTGGCTTACTGAAGCAGAC
CCTATCATCTCTCTCGTAAACTGCCGTCAGAGTCGGTTTGGTTGGACGAACCTTCTGAGTTTCTGGTAAC
GCCGTCCCGCACCCGGAAATGGTCAGCGAACCAATCAGCAGGGTCATCGCTAGCCAGATCCTCTACGCCG
GACGCATCGTGGCCGGCATCACCGGCGCCACAGGTGCGGTTGCTGGCGCCTATATCGCCGACATCACCGA
TGGGGAAGATCGGGCTCGCCACTTCGGGCTCATGAGCGCTTGTTTCGGCGTGGGTATGGTGGCAGGCCCC
GTGGCCGGGGGACTGTTGGGCGCCATCTCCTTGCATGCACCATTCCTTGCGGCGGCGGTGCTCAACGGCC
TCAACCTACTACTGGGCTGCTTCCTAATGCAGGAGTCGCATAAGGGAGAGCGTCGAATGGTGCACTCTCA
GTACAATCTGCTCTGATGCCGCATAGTTAAGCCAGCCCCGACACCCGCCAACACCCGCTGACGCGCCCTG
ACGGGCTTGTCTGCTCCCGGCATCCGCTTACAGACAAGCTGTGACCGTCTCCGGGAGCTGCATGTGTCAG
AGGTTTTCACCGTCATCACCGAAACGCGCGAGACGAAAGGGCCTCGTGATACGCCTATTTTTATAGGTTA
ATGTCATGATAATAATGGTTTCTTAGACGTCAGGTGGCACTTTTCGGGGAAATGTGCGCGGAACCCCTAT
TTGTTTATTTTTCTAAATACATTCAAATATGTATCCGCTCATGAGACAATAACCCTGATAAATGCTTCAA
TAATATTGAAAAAGGAAGAGTATGAGTATTCAACATTTCCGTGTCGCCCTTATTCCCTTTTTTGCGGCAT
TTTGCCTTCCTGTTTTTGCTCACCCAGAAACGCTGGTGAAAGTAAAAGATGCTGAAGATCAGTTGGGTGC
ACGAGTGGGTTACATCGAACTGGATCTCAACAGCGGTAAGATCCTTGAGAGTTTTCGCCCCGAAGAACGT
TTTCCAATGATGAGCACTTTTAAAGTTCTGCTATGTGGCGCGGTATTATCCCGTATTGACGCCGGGCAAG
AGCAACTCGGTCGCCGCATACACTATTCTCAGAATGACTTGGTTGAGTACTCACCAGTCACAGAAAAGCA
TCTTACGGATGGCATGACAGTAAGAGAATTATGCAGTGCTGCCATAACCATGAGTGATAACACTGCGGCC
AACTTACTTCTGACAACGATCGGAGGACCGAAGGAGCTAACCGCTTTTTTGCACAACATGGGGGATCATG
TAACTCGCCTTGATCGTTGGGAACCGGAGCTGAATGAAGCCATACCAAACGACGAGCGTGACACCACGAT
GCCTGTAGCAATGGCAACAACGTTGCGCAAACTATTAACTGGCGAACTACTTACTCTAGCTTCCCGGCAA
CAATTAATAGACTGGATGGAGGCGGATAAAGTTGCAGGACCACTTCTGCGCTCGGCCCTTCCGGCTGGCT
GGTTTATTGCTGATAAATCTGGAGCCGGTGAGCGTGGGTCTCGCGGTATCATTGCAGCACTGGGGCCAGA
TGGTAAGCCCTCCCGTATCGTAGTTATCTACACGACGGGGAGTCAGGCAACTATGGATGAACGAAATAGA
CAGATCGCTGAGATAGGTGCCTCACTGATTAAGCATTGGTAACTGTCAGACCAAGTTTACTCATATATAC
TTTAGATTGATTTAAAACTTCATTTTTAATTTAAAAGGATCTAGGTGAAGATCCTTTTTGATAATCTCAT
GACCAAAATCCCTTAACGTGAGTTTTCGTTCCACTGAGCGTCAGACCCCGTAGAAAAGATCAAAGGATCT
TCTTGAGATCCTTTTTTTCTGCGCGTAATCTGCTGCTTGCAAACAAAAAAACCACCGCTACCAGCGGTGG
TTTGTTTGCCGGATCAAGAGCTACCAACTCTTTTTCCGAAGGTAACTGGCTTCAGCAGAGCGCAGATACC
AAATACTGTTCTTCTAGTGTAGCCGTAGTTAGGCCACCACTTCAAGAACTCTGTAGCACCGCCTACATAC
CTCGCTCTGCTAATCCTGTTACCAGTGGCTGCTGCCAGTGGCGATAAGTCGTGTCTTACCGGGTTGGACT
CAAGACGATAGTTACCGGATAAGGCGCAGCGGTCGGGCTGAACGGGGGGTTCGTGCACACAGCCCAGCTT
GGAGCGAACGACCTACACCGAACTGAGATACCTACAGCGTGAGCTATGAGAAAGCGCCACGCTTCCCGAA
GGGAGAAAGGCGGACAGGTATCCGGTAAGCGGCAGGGTCGGAACAGGAGAGCGCACGAGGGAGCTTCCAG
GGGGAAACGCCTGGTATCTTTATAGTCCTGTCGGGTTTCGCCACCTCTGACTTGAGCGTCGATTTTTGTG
ATGCTCGTCAGGGGGGCGGAGCCTATGGAAAAACGCCAGCAACGCGGCCTTTTTACGGTTCCTGGCCTTT
TGCTGGCCTTTTGCTCACATGTTCTTTCCTGCGTTATCCCCTGATTCTGTGGATAACCGTATTACCGCCT
TTGAGTGAGCTGATACCGCTCGCCGCAGCCGAACGACCGAGCGCAGCGAGTCAGTGAGCGAGGAAGCGGA
AGAGCGCCCAATACGCAAACCGCCTCTCACCGCGCGTTGGCCGATTCATTAATGCAGCTGTGGAATGTGT
GTCAGTTAGGGTGTGGAAAGTCCCCAGGCTCCCCAGCAGGCAGAAGTATGCAAAGCATGCATCTCAATTA
GTCAGCAACCAGGTGTGGAAAGTCCCCAGGCTCCCCAGCAGGCAGAAGTATGCAAAGCATGCATCTCAAT
TAGTCAGCAACCATAGTCCCGCCCCTAACTCCGCCCATCCCGCCCCTAACTCCGCCCAGTTCCGCCCATT
CTCCGCCCCATGGCTGACTAATTTTTTTTATTTATGCAGAGGCCGAGGCCGCCTCGGCCTCTGAGCTATT
CCAGAAGTAGTGAGGAGGCTTTTTTGGAGGCCTAGGCTTTTGCAAAAAGCTTGGACACAAGACAGGCTTG
CGAGATATGTTTGAGAATACCACTTTATCCCGCGTCAGGGAGAGGCAGTGCGTAAAAAGACGCGGACTCA
TGTGAAATACTGGTTTTTAGTGCGCCAGATCTCTATAATCTCGCGCAACCTATTTTCCCCTCGAACACTT
TTTAAGCCGTAGATAAACAGGCTGGGACACTTCACATGAGCGAAAAATACATCGTCACCTGGGACATGTT
GCAGATCCATGCACGTAAACTCGCAAGCCGACTGATGCCTTCTGAACAATGGAAAGGCATTATTGCCGTA
AGCCGTGGCGGTCTGTACCGGGTGCGTTACTGGCGCGTGAACTGGGTATTCGTCATGTCGATACCGTTTG
TATTTCCAGCTACGATCACGACAACCAGCGCGAGCTTAAAGTGCTGAAACGCGCAGAAGGCGATGGCGAA
GGCTTCATCGTTATTGATGACCTGGTGGATACCGGTGGTACTGCGGTTGCGATTCGTGAAATGTATCCAA
AAGCGCACTTTGTCACCATCTTCGCAAAACCGGCTGGTCGTCCGCTGGTTGATGACTATGTTGTTGATAT
CCCGCAAGATACCTGGATTGAACAGCCGTGGGATATGGGCGTCGTATTCGTCCCGCCAATCTCCGGTCGC
TAATCTTTTCAACGCCTGGCACTGCCGGGCGTTGTTCTTTTTAACTTCAGGCGGGTTACAATAGTTTCCA
GTAAGTATTCTGGAGGCTGCATCCATGACACAGGCAAACCTGAGCGAAACCCTGTTCAAACCCCGCTTTA
AACATCCTGAAACCTCGACGCTAGTCCGCCGCTTTAATCACGGCGCACAACCGCCTGTGCAGTCGGCCCT
TGATGGTAAAACCATCCCTCACTGGTATCGCATGATTAACCGTCTGATGTGGATCTGGCGCGGCATTGAC
CCACGCGAAATCCTCGACGTCCAGGCACGTATTGTGATGAGCGATGCCGAACGTACCGACGATGATTTAT
ACGATACGGTGATTGGCTACCGTGGCGGCAACTGGATTTATGAGTGGGCCCCGGATCTTTGTGAAGGAAC
CTTACTTCTGTGGTGTGACATAATTGGACAAACTACCTACAGAGATTTAAAGCTCTAAGGTAAATATAAA
ATTTTTAAGTGTATAATGTGTTAAACTACTGATTCTAATTGTTTGTGTATTTTAGATTCCAACCTATGGA
ACTGATGAATGGGAGCAGTGGTGGAATGCCTTTAATGAGGAAAACCTGTTTTGCTCAGAAGAAATGCCAT
CTAGTGATGATGAGGCTACTGCTGACTCTCAACATTCTACTCCTCCAAAAAAGAAGAGAAAGGTAGAAGA
CCCCAAGGACTTTCCTTCAGAATTGCTAAGTTTTTTGAGTCATGCTGTGTTTAGTAATAGAACTCTTGCT
TGCTTTGCTATTTACACCACAAAGGAAAAAGCTGCACTGCTATACAAGAAAATTATGGAAAAATATTCTG
TAACCTTTATAAGTAGGCATAACAGTTATAATCATAACATACTGTTTTTTCTTACTCCACACAGGCATAG
AGTGTCTGCTATTAATAACTATGCTCAAAAATTGTGTACCTTTAGCTTTTTAATTTGTAAAGGGGTTAAT
AAGGAATATTTGATGTATAGTGCCTTGACTAGAGATCATAATCAGCCATACCACATTTGTAGAGGTTTTA
CTTGCTTTAAAAAACCTCCCACACCTCCCCCTGAACCTGAAACATAAAATGAATGCAATTGTTGTTGTTA
ACTTGTTTATTGCAGCTTATAATGGTTACAAATAAAGCAATAGCATCACAAATTTCACAAATAAAGCATT
TTTTTCACTGCATTCTAGTTGTGGTTTGTCCAAACTCATCAATGTATCTTATCATGTCTGGATCAACTGG
ATAACTCAAGCTAACCAAAATCATCCCAAACTTCCCACCCCATACCCTATTACCACTGCCAATTACCTGT
GGTTTCATTTACTCTAAACCTGTGATTCCTCTGAATTATTTTCATTTTAAAGAAATTGTATTTGTTAAAT
ATGTACTACAAACTTAGTAGTTGGAAGGGCTAATTCACTCCCAAAGAAGACAAGATATCCTTGATCTGTG
GATCTACCACACACAAGGCTACTTCCCTGATTAGCAGAACTACACACCAGGGCCAGGGGTCAGATATCCA
CTGACCTTTGGATGGTGCTACAAGCTAGTACCAGTTGAGCCAGATAAGGTAGAAGAGGCCAATAAAGGAG
AGAACACCAGCTTGTTACACCCTGTGAGCCTGCATGGGATGGATGACCCGGAGAGAGAAGTGTTAGAGTG
GAGGTTTGACAGCCGCCTAGCATTTCATCACGTGGCCCGAGAGCTGCATCCGGAGTACTTCAAGAACTGC
TGATATCGAGCTTGCTACAAGGGACTTTCCGCTGGGGACTTTCCAGGGAGGCGTGGCCTGGGCGGGACTG
GGGAGTGGCGAGCCCTCAGATCCTGCATATAAGCAGCTGCTTTTTGCCTGTACTGGGTCTCTCTGGTTAG
ACCAGATCTGAGCCTGGGAGCTCTCTGGCTAACTAGGGAACCCACTGCTTAAGCCTCAATAAAGCTTGCC
TTGAGTGCTTCAAGTAGTGTGTGCCCGTCTGTTGTGTGACTCTGGTAACTAGAGATCCCTCAGACCCTTT
TAGTCAGTGTGGAAAATCTCTAGCAGTGGCGCCCGAACAGGGACTTGAAAGCGAAAGGGAAACCAGAGGA
GCTCTCTCGACGCAGGACTCGGCTTGCTGAAGCGCGCACGGCAAGAGGCGAGGGGCGGCGACTGGTGAGT
ACGCCAAAAATTTTGACTAGCGGAGGCTAGAAGGAGAGAGATGGGTGCGAGAGCGTCAGTATTAAGCGGG
GGAGAATTAGATCGCGATGGGAAAAAATTCGGTTAAGGCCAGGGGGAAAGAAAAAATATAAATTAAAACA
TATAGTATGGGCAAGCAGGGAGCTAGAACGATTCGCAGTTAATCCTGGCCTGTTAGAAACATCAGAAGGC
TGTAGACAAATACTGGGACAGCTACAACCATCCCTTCAGACAGGATCAGAAGAACTTAGATCATTATATA
ATACAGTAGCAACCCTCTATTGTGTGCATCAAAGGATAGAGATAAAAGACACCAAGGAAGCTTTAGACAA
GATAGAGGAAGAGCAAAACAAAAGTAAGACCACCGCACAGCAAGCGGCCGGCCGCTGATCTTCAGACCTG
GAGGAGGAGATATGAGGGACAATTGGAGAAGTGAATTATATAAATATAAAGTAGTAAAAATTGAACCATT
AGGAGTAGCACCCACCAAGGCAAAGAGAAGAGTGGTGCAGAGAGAAAAAAGAGCAGTGGGAATAGGAGCT
TTGTTCCTTGGGTTCTTGGGAGCAGCAGGAAGCACTATGGGCGCAGCGTCAATGACGCTGACGGTACAGG
CCAGACAATTATTGTCTGGTATAGTGCAGCAGCAGAACAATTTGCTGAGGGCTATTGAGGCGCAACAGCA
TCTGTTGCAACTCACAGTCTGGGGCATCAAGCAGCTCCAGGCAAGAATCCTGGCTGTGGAAAGATACCTA
AAGGATCAACAGCTCCTGGGGATTTGGGGTTGCTCTGGAAAACTCATTTGCACCACTGCTGTGCCTTGGA
ATGCTAGTTGGAGTAATAAATCTCTGGAACAGATTTGGAATCACACGACCTGGATGGAGTGGGACAGAGA
AATTAACAATTACACAAGCTTAATACACTCCTTAATTGAAGAATCGCAAAACCAGCAAGAAAAGAATGAA
CAAGAATTATTGGAATTAGATAAATGGGCAAGTTTGTGGAATTGGTTTAACATAACAAATTGGCTGTGGT
ATATAAAATTATTCATAATGATAGTAGGAGGCTTGGTAGGTTTAAGAATAGTTTTTGCTGTACTTTCTAT
AGTGAATAGAGTTAGGCAGGGATATTCACCATTATCGTTTCAGACCCACCTCCCAACCCCGAGGGGACCC
GACAGGCCCGAAGGAATAGAAGAAGAAGGTGGAGAGAGAGACAGAGACAGATCCATTCGATTAGTGAACG
GATCTCGACGGTATCGCCAAATGGCAGTATTCATCCACAATTTTAAAAGAAAAGGGGGGATTGGGGGGTA
CAGTGCAGGGG
Features (pLannotate 1.2.2; 36 found; start..end, strand, type, name):
    114..136     -  misc_feature   MCS (fragment): pBluescript multiple cloning site
    137..636     +  promoter       PGK promoter: mouse phosphoglycerate kinase 1 promoter
    690..1064    +  CDS            IGKV1-39: KV139_HUMAN - Experimental evidence at protein level: Swiss-Prot protein existence level 1. V region of the variable domain of immunoglobulin light chains that participates in the antigen recognition (PubMed:24600447). Immunoglobulins, also known as antibodies, are membrane-bound or secreted glycoproteins produced by B lymphocytes. In the recognition phase of humoral immunity, the membrane-bound immunoglobulins serve as receptors which, upon binding of a specific antigen, trigger the clonal expansion and differentiation of B lymphocytes into immunoglobulins- secreting plasma cells. Secreted im
   1152..1541    +  CDS            HVM22_MOUSE: Experimental evidence at protein level: Swiss-Prot protein existence level 1. From Mus musculus (Mouse).
   1542..2519    +  CDS            Notch1 (fragment): NOTC1_MOUSE - Also known as Motch From Mus musculus (Mouse).
   2520..2960    +  CDS            GAL4 (fragment): GAL4_YEAST - Experimental evidence at protein level: Swiss-Prot protein existence level 1. This protein is a positive regulator for the gene expression of the galactose-induced genes such as GAL1, GAL2, GAL7, GAL10, and MEL1 which code for the enzymes used to convert galactose to glucose. It recognizes a 17 base pair sequence in (5'-CGGRNNRCYNYNCNCCG-3') the upstream activating sequence (UAS-G) of these genes. From Saccharomyces cerevisiae (strain ATCC 204508 / S288c) (Baker's yeast).
   3216..3246    +  misc_feature   MCS (fragment): pUC18/19 multiple cloning site
   3247..3265    +  misc_feature   MCS (fragment): pBluescript multiple cloning site
   3265..3853    +  misc_feature   WPRE: woodchuck hepatitis virus posttranscriptional regulatory element
   3854..3876    +  misc_feature   MCS (fragment): pBluescript multiple cloning site
   3893..3961    +  CDS            nef (fragment): NEF_HV1Z2 - Experimental evidence at protein level: Swiss-Prot protein existence level 1. Extracellular Nef protein targets CD4(+) T-lymphocytes for apoptosis by interacting with CXCR4 surface receptors. From Human immunodeficiency virus type 1 group M subtype D (isolate Z2/CDC-Z34) (HIV-1).
   3963..4196    +  LTR            3' LTR (ΔU3): self-inactivating 3' long terminal repeat (LTR) from HIV-1
   4221..4239    -  promoter       SP6 promoter: promoter for bacteriophage SP6 RNA polymerase
   4467..4746    +  CDS            TcR (fragment): tetracycline efflux protein; tet; confers resistance to tetracycline
   4747..4795    -  misc_feature   bom (fragment): basis of mobility region from pBR322
   4897..4932    -  CDS            rop (fragment): Rop protein, which maintains plasmids at low copy number; rop
   5027..5131    +  promoter       AmpR promoter: bla
   5132..5992    +  CDS            AmpR: β-lactamase; bla; confers resistance to ampicillin, carbenicillin, and related antibiotics
   6163..6751    +  rep_origin     ori: high-copy-number ColE1/pMB1/pBR322/pUC origin of replication
   6934..6990    +  CDS            lacI (fragment): lac repressor; lacI; The lac repressor binds to the lac operator to inhibit transcription in E. coli. This inhibition can be relieved by adding lactose or isopropyl-β-D-thiogalactopyranoside (IPTG).
   6997..7326    +  promoter       SV40 promoter: SV40 enhancer and early promoter
   7526..7645    +  CDS            gpt (fragment): XGPT_ECOLI - Also known as gpp, gxu. Experimental evidence at protein level: Swiss-Prot protein existence level 1. Purine salvage pathway enzyme that catalyzes the transfer of the ribosyl-5-phosphate group from 5-phospho-alpha-D-ribose 1- diphosphate (PRPP) to the N9 position of the 6-oxopurines guanine and xanthine to form the corresponding ribonucleotides GMP (guanosine 5'- monophosphate) and XMP (xanthosine 5'-monophosphate), with the release of PPi. To a lesser extent, also acts on hypoxanthine (PubMed:9100006, PubMed:3886014). Does not ribophosphorylate adenine (PubMed:3886014). From Esch
   7645..7980    +  CDS            gpt (fragment): XGPT_ECOLI - Also known as gpp, gxu. Experimental evidence at protein level: Swiss-Prot protein existence level 1. Purine salvage pathway enzyme that catalyzes the transfer of the ribosyl-5-phosphate group from 5-phospho-alpha-D-ribose 1- diphosphate (PRPP) to the N9 position of the 6-oxopurines guanine and xanthine to form the corresponding ribonucleotides GMP (guanosine 5'- monophosphate) and XMP (xanthosine 5'-monophosphate), with the release of PPi. To a lesser extent, also acts on hypoxanthine (PubMed:9100006, PubMed:3886014). Does not ribophosphorylate adenine (PubMed:3886014). From Esch
   8075..8380    +  CDS            frsA (fragment): FRSA_ECOLI - Also known as yafA. Experimental evidence at protein level: Swiss-Prot protein existence level 1. Catalyzes the hydrolysis of esters (PubMed:15808744). Displays esterase activity toward pNP-butyrate (PubMed:15808744). May stimulate mixed-acid fermentation by acting as a fermentation/respiration switch that down-regulates respiration and up- regulates fermentation rates (PubMed:15169777). From Escherichia coli (strain K12).
   8384..8458    +  CDS            small t antigen (fragment): SV40 (simian virus 40) small t antigen
   8460..8525    +  intron         small t intron: SV40 (simian virus 40) small t antigen intron
   8655..8675    +  CDS            SV40 NLS: nuclear localization signal of SV40 (simian virus 40) large T antigen
   8994..9077    +  CDS            large T antigen (fragment): large T antigen from SV40 (simian virus 40)
   9100..9234    +  polyA_signal   SV40 poly(A) signal: SV40 polyadenylation signal
   9401..9730    +  CDS            nef (fragment): NEF_HV1BR - Experimental evidence at protein level: Swiss-Prot protein existence level 1. Extracellular Nef protein targets CD4(+) T-lymphocytes for apoptosis by interacting with CXCR4 surface receptors (PubMed:14990729). From Human immunodeficiency virus type 1 group M subtype B (isolate BRU/LAI) (HIV-1).
   9778..10035   +  LTR            5' LTR (truncated): truncated 5' long terminal repeat (LTR) from HIV-1
  10082..10207   +  misc_feature   HIV-1 Ψ: packaging signal of human immunodeficiency virus type 1
  10191..10529   +  CDS            HIV-1 gag (fragment): gag protein from human immunodeficiency virus 1; gag
  10704..10937   +  misc_feature   RRE: The Rev response element (RRE) of HIV-1 allows for Rev-dependent mRNA export from the nucleus to the cytoplasm.
  11314..11414   +  CDS            Rev (fragment): human immunodeficiency virus 1 (HIV-1) Rev protein; rev; enhances nuclear export of unspliced and incompletely spliced viral mRNAs
  11451..77      +  misc_feature   cPPT/CTS (across the origin): central polypurine tract and central termination sequence of HIV-1
