[The description below was written by a language model from this plasmid's Addgene catalogue record and pLannotate feature annotations shown in this document.]
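Description:
pHR_PGK_ GRM3 13144 VLVH synNotch is an 11.5 kb self-inactivating HIV-1-based lentiviral transfer plasmid built on the pHR backbone for expressing a synthetic Notch (synNotch) receptor in mammalian cells. It is maintained in E. coli as a high-copy plasmid through a ColE1/pUC-type origin and selected with ampicillin via the β-lactamase gene. The backbone also carries non-functional remnants of older vector lineages, including fragments of TcR, rop, and an SV40 promoter–gpt cassette with SV40 small t intron and polyadenylation signal, which lie outside the packaged region. The viral portion comprises a truncated 5' LTR, the Ψ packaging signal with a partial gag sequence, the Rev response element, the cPPT/CTS and a ΔU3 3' LTR. Genomic RNA can therefore be packaged when helper functions are supplied in trans, while the integrated provirus lacks LTR promoter activity.

The payload is driven by the mouse PGK promoter and followed by a WPRE to enhance transcript expression. The open reading frame begins with a single-chain antibody binder in light chain–heavy chain variable order (the "VLVH" of the name). The annotation detects this as a human kappa V-region match followed by a heavy chain variable match, corresponding to the GRM3 13144 binder. It is fused to a mouse Notch1 fragment, which in synNotch designs provides the transmembrane regulatory core, and then to the yeast GAL4 DNA-binding domain. About 250 bp after GAL4 is unannotated, and the record does not state what activation domain, if any, it encodes. In this receptor class, ligand engagement triggers intramembrane cleavage that releases the transcription factor to activate a separate GAL4-responsive transgene. According to the associated publication, the construct belongs to work on programming T cells to sense tissue antigens and deliver therapies to the brain.
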