Addgene plasmid #247571: pHR_PGK_ GRM3 13144 VLVH synNotch
Purpose: Expresses a synNotch receptor binding to GRM3
Depositing lab: Wendell Lim. Depositing organization: University of California, San Francisco (UCSF). Publication: Programming tissue-sensing T cells that deliver therapies to the brain. Simic MS, Watchmaker PB, Gupta S, Wang Y, Sagan SA, Duecker J, Shepherd C, Diebold D, Pineo-Cavanaugh P, Haegelin J, Zhu R, Ng B, Yu W, Tonai Y, Cardarelli L, Reddy NR, Sidhu SS, Troyanskaya O, Hauser SL, Wilson MR, Zamvil SS, Okada H, Lim WA. Science. 2024 Dec 6;386(6726):eadl4237. doi: 10.1126/science.adl4237. Epub 2024 Dec 6. PubMed 39636984.
Backbone
  Vector backbone: pHR
  Vector type: Mammalian Expression, Lentiviral
Growth in bacteria
  Bacterial resistance: Ampicillin, 100 μg/mL
  Growth temperature: 37°C
  Growth strain: NEB Stable
  Copy number: High Copy
Gene/Insert
  Gene/Insert name: Expresses a synNotch receptor binding to GRM3
  Species: H. sapiens (human), Synthetic
Resource information
  A portion of this plasmid was derived from a plasmid made by: Wendell Lim (pHR backbone and PGK promoter, Addgene #79120); University of Toronto (GRM3 13144 binder).
Terms and licenses: Academic/Nonprofit Terms; Industry Terms: Not Available to Industry
How to cite: pHR_PGK_ GRM3 13144 VLVH synNotch was a gift from Wendell Lim (Addgene plasmid # 247571 ; http://n2t.net/addgene:247571 ; RRID:Addgene_247571)
